Addgene plasmid #31392: pJT106b
Depositing lab: Christopher Voigt. Depositing organization: University of California, San Francisco (UCSF). Publication: Multichromatic control of gene expression in Escherichia coli. Tabor JJ, Levskaya A, Voigt CA. J Mol Biol. 2011 Jan 14. 405(2):315-24. 10.1016/j.jmb.2010.10.038 PubMed 21035461.
Backbone
  Vector backbone: BioBrick vector pSB4A3
  Backbone manufacturer: BioBrick vector-Shetty et al 2008
  Backbone size w/o insert (bp): 4392
  Vector type: Bacterial Expression, Synthetic Biology
Growth in bacteria
  Bacterial resistance: Ampicillin, 100 μg/mL
  Growth temperature: 37°C
  Growth strain: DH5alpha
  Copy number: Low Copy
Gene/Insert
  Gene/Insert name: red light inverter
  Species: E.coli
  Insert size (bp): 4391
  Cloning method: Restriction Enzyme
  Sequencing primers: 5′ sequence
Terms and licenses: Academic/Nonprofit Terms; Industry Terms: Not Available to Industry
How to cite: pJT106b was a gift from Christopher Voigt (Addgene plasmid # 31392 ; http://n2t.net/addgene:31392 ; RRID:Addgene_31392)
