[The description below was written by a language model from this plasmid's Addgene catalogue record and pLannotate feature annotations shown in this document.]
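Description:
pJT106b is a low-copy bacterial expression plasmid for synthetic biology in E. coli, built on the BioBrick vector pSB4A3. It replicates from the pSC101 origin, which depends on the plasmid-encoded Rep101 (RepA) protein, and is selected with ampicillin through the bla β-lactamase gene driven by its own promoter. The payload sits between the BioBrick prefix and suffix, and the backbone carries flanking terminators (a his operon terminator, lambda t0 and a putative bacterial terminator) that insulate the cloning site from transcription of the replication and resistance functions.

The insert, catalogued as a "red light inverter" of about 4.4 kb, consists of two annotated transcription units on the same strand. The first encodes lacZ (β-galactosidase) as the reporter output, followed by a double terminator (rrnB T1 plus T7Te). The second encodes the phage lambda cI repressor fused at its C terminus to the LVA variant of the ssrA degradation tag, which targets the protein to ClpXP/ClpAP proteolysis so that repressor levels track changes in its expression quickly; it ends in the same double terminator. The feature table does not annotate the promoters in front of either gene, so the record does not state which elements drive them. The name and parts suggest a genetic NOT gate in which a light-responsive input controls cI and cI in turn represses lacZ, inverting the response, but this wiring is inferred. No light-sensor components are annotated on this plasmid, so they are presumably supplied separately. The associated publication concerns multichromatic control of gene expression in E. coli, which fits its use as an output module for light-regulated expression.
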