Features (pLannotate 1.2.2; 16 found; start..end, strand, type, name):
    138..3182    +  CDS            lacZ: β-galactosidase; lacZ
   3217..3288    +  terminator     rrnB T1 terminator: transcription terminator T1 from the E. coli rrnB gene
   3304..3331    +  terminator     T7Te terminator: phage T7 early transcription terminator
   3479..4189    +  CDS            cI (sequence partly withheld): RPC1_LAMBD - Experimental evidence at protein level: Swiss-Prot protein existence level 1. Acts as a transcriptional repressor that allows virus to establish and maintain latency. Prevents both the viral DNA replication and the exit programs. Clamps the two operator OL (operator left made of OL1, OL2 and OL3 sites) and OR (operator right made of OR1, OR2 and OR3 sites) together by binding to them and arranging the intervening DNA in a loop. This step allows repression of lytic pR and pL promoters by binding to OL1, OL2, OR1 and OR2 simultaneously. The binding of cI on OR2 additionally activate
   4190..4222    +  CDS            ssrA tag (LVA): C-terminal peptide that mediates degradation in bacteria through the ClpXP and ClpAP proteases (McGinness et al., 2006) mutant LVA variant that confers accelerated degradation under some conditions (Andersen et al., 1998)
   4270..4341    +  terminator     rrnB T1 terminator: transcription terminator T1 from the E. coli rrnB gene
   4357..4384    +  terminator     T7Te terminator: phage T7 early transcription terminator
   4391..4411    +  misc_feature   BioBrick suffix: universal suffix for all parts
   4412..4471    +  terminator     his operon terminator: This putative transcriptin terminator from the E. coli his operon has a 2-bp deletion introduced during synthesis. Its efficiency has not been determined.
   4774..5724    -  CDS            Rep101: RepA protein needed for replication with the pSC101 origin; rep101
   5772..5994    -  rep_origin     pSC101 ori: low-copy replication origin that requires the Rep101 protein
   6486..6580    -  terminator     lambda t0 terminator: transcription terminator from phage lambda
   6610..7470    -  CDS            AmpR: β-lactamase; bla; confers resistance to ampicillin, carbenicillin, and related antibiotics
   7471..7575    -  promoter       AmpR promoter: bla
   7662..7705    -  terminator     bacterial terminator: putative bacterial transcription terminator
   7708..7729    +  misc_feature   BioBrick prefix: BioBrick prefix for parts that do not start with "ATG"
>Addgene plasmid #31392 | pJT106b | depositor full sequence | sequence record 14383 | Author sequence
TAAGCACCTGTAGGATCGTACAGGTTTACGCAAGAAAATGGTTTGTTATAGTCGAATAACACCGTGCGTG
TTGACTATTTTACCTCTGGCGGTGATATACTGGAGAAAGAGGAGAAATACTAGAGATGATAGATCCCGTC
GTTTTACAACGTCGTGACTGGGAAAACCCTGGCGTTACCCAACTTAATCGCCTTGCAGCACATCCCCCTT
TCGCCAGCTGGCGTAATAGCGAAGAGGCCCGCACCGATCGCCCTTCCCAACAGTTGCGCAGCCTGAATGG
CGAATGGCGCTTTGCCTGGTTTCCGGCACCAGAAGCGGTGCCGGAAAGCTGGCTGGAGTGCGATCTTCCT
GAGGCCGATACTGTCGTCGTCCCCTCAAACTGGCAGATGCACGGTTACGATGCGCCCATCTACACCAACG
TGACCTATCCCATTACGGTCAATCCGCCGTTTGTTCCCACGGAGAATCCGACGGGTTGTTACTCGCTCAC
ATTTAATGTTGATGAAAGCTGGCTACAGGAAGGCCAGACGCGAATTATTTTTGATGGCGTTAACTCGGCG
TTTCATCTGTGGTGCAACGGGCGCTGGGTCGGTTACGGCCAGGACAGTCGTTTGCCGTCTGAATTTGACC
TGAGCGCATTTTTACGCGCCGGAGAAAACCGCCTCGCGGTGATGGTGCTGCGCTGGAGTGACGGCAGTTA
TCTGGAAGATCAGGATATGTGGCGGATGAGCGGCATTTTCCGTGACGTCTCGTTGCTGCATAAACCGACT
ACACAAATCAGCGATTTCCATGTTGCCACTCGCTTTAATGATGATTTCAGCCGCGCTGTACTGGAGGCTG
AAGTTCAGATGTGCGGCGAGTTGCGTGACTACCTACGGGTAACAGTTTCTTTATGGCAGGGTGAAACGCA
GGTCGCCAGCGGCACCGCGCCTTTCGGCGGTGAAATTATCGATGAGCGTGGTGGTTATGCCGATCGCGTC
ACACTACGTCTGAACGTCGAAAACCCGAAACTGTGGAGCGCCGAAATCCCGAATCTCTATCGTGCGGTGG
TTGAACTGCACACCGCCGACGGCACGCTGATTGAAGCAGAAGCCTGCGATGTCGGTTTCCGCGAGGTGCG
GATTGAAAATGGTCTGCTGCTGCTGAACGGCAAGCCGTTGCTGATTCGAGGCGTTAACCGTCACGAGCAT
CATCCTCTGCATGGTCAGGTCATGGATGAGCAGACGATGGTGCAGGATATCCTGCTGATGAAGCAGAACA
ACTTTAACGCCGTGCGCTGTTCGCATTATCCGAACCATCCGCTGTGGTACACGCTGTGCGACCGCTACGG
CCTGTATGTGGTGGATGAAGCCAATATTGAAACCCACGGCATGGTGCCAATGAATCGTCTGACCGATGAT
CCGCGCTGGCTACCGGCGATGAGCGAACGCGTAACGCGAATGGTGCAGCGCGATCGTAATCACCCGAGTG
TGATCATCTGGTCGCTGGGGAATGAATCAGGCCACGGCGCTAATCACGACGCGCTGTATCGCTGGATCAA
ATCTGTCGATCCTTCCCGCCCGGTGCAGTATGAAGGCGGCGGAGCCGACACCACGGCCACCGATATTATT
TGCCCGATGTACGCGCGCGTGGATGAAGACCAGCCCTTCCCGGCTGTGCCGAAATGGTCCATCAAAAAAT
GGCTTTCGCTACCTGGAGAGACGCGCCCGCTGATCCTTTGCGAATACGCCCACGCGATGGGTAACAGTCT
TGGCGGTTTCGCTAAATACTGGCAGGCGTTTCGTCAGTATCCCCGTTTACAGGGCGGCTTCGTCTGGGAC
TGGGTGGATCAGTCGCTGATTAAATATGATGAAAACGGCAACCCGTGGTCGGCTTACGGCGGTGATTTTG
GCGATACGCCGAACGATCGCCAGTTCTGTATGAACGGTCTGGTCTTTGCCGACCGCACGCCGCATCCAGC
GCTGACGGAAGCAAAACACCAGCAGCAGTTTTTCCAGTTCCGTTTATCCGGGCAAACCATCGAAGTGACC
AGCGAATACCTGTTCCGTCATAGCGATAACGAGCTCCTGCACTGGATGGTGGCGCTGGATGGTAAGCCGC
TGGCAAGCGGTGAAGTGCCTCTGGATGTCGCTCCACAAGGTAAACAGTTGATTGAACTGCCTGAACTACC
GCAGCCGGAGAGCGCCGGGCAACTCTGGCTCACAGTACGCGTAGTGCAACCGAACGCGACCGCATGGTCA
GAAGCCGGGCACATCAGCGCCTGGCAGCAGTGGCGTCTGGCGGAAAACCTCAGTGTGACGCTCCCCGCCG
CGTCCCACGCCATCCCGCATCTGACCACCAGCGAAATGGATTTTTGCATCGAGCTGGGTAATAAGCGTTG
GCAATTTAACCGCCAGTCAGGCTCTCTTTCACAGATGTGGATTGGCGATAAAAACCAACTGCTGACGCCG
CTGCGCGATCAGTTCACCCGTGCACCGCTGGATAACGACATTGGCGTAAGTGAAGCGACCCGCATTGACC
CTAACGCCTGGGTCGAACGCTGGAAGGCGGCGGGCCATTACCAGGCCGAAGCAGCGTTGTTGCAGTGCAC
GGCAGATACACTTGCTGATGCGGTGCTGATTACGACCGCTCACGCGTGGCAGCATCAGGGGAAAACCTTA
TTTATCAGCCGGAAAACCTACCGGATTGATGGTAGTGGTCAAATGGCGATTACCGTTGATGTTGAAGTGG
CGAGCGATACACCGCATCCGGCGCGGATTGGCCTGAACTGCCAGCTGGCGCAGGTAGCAGAGCGGGTAAA
CTGGCTCGGATTAGGGCCGCAAGAAAACTATCCCGACCGCCTTACTGCCGCCTGTTTTGACCGCTGGGAT
CTGCCATTGTCAGACATGTATACCCCGTACGTCTTCCCGAGCGAAAACGGTCTGCGCTGCGGGACGCGCG
AATTGAATTATGGCCCACACCAGTGGCGCGGCGACTTCCAGTTCAACATCAGCCGCTACAGTCAACAGCA
ACTGATGGAAACCAGCCATCGCCATCTGCTGCACGCGGAAGAAGGCACATGGCTGAATATCGACGGTTTC
CATATGGGGATTGGTGGCGACGACTCCTGGAGCCCGTCAGTATCGGCGGAATTCCAGCTGAGCGCCGGTC
GCTACCATTACCAGTTGGTCTGGTGTCAAAAAGCGGCCGCTCGAGTCTAATACTAGAGCCAGGCATCAAA
TAAAACGAAAGGCTCAGTCGAAAGACTGGGCCTTTCGTTTTATCTGTTGTTTGTCGGTGAACGCTCTCTA
CTAGAGTCACACTGGCTCACCTTCGGGTGGGCCTTTCTGCGTTTATATACTAGAGTCCCTTGCATTTACA
TTTTGAAACATCTATAGCGATAAATGAAACATCTTAAAAGTTTTAGTATCATATTCGTGTTGGATTATTC
TGCATTTTTGGGGAGAATGGACTTACTAGAGTCACACAGGACGGCCGGATGAGCACAAAAAAGAAA
[261 nt withheld, positions 3497-3757]
ATGCAGCCGTCACTTAGAAGTGAGTATGAGTACCCTGTTTTTTCTCATGTTCAGGCAGGGATGTTCTCAC
CTGAGCTTAGAACCTTTACCAAAGGTGATGCGGAGAGATGGGTAAGCACAACCAAAAAAGCCAGTGATTC
TGCATTCTGGCTTGAGGTTGAAGGTAATTCCATGACCGCACCAACAGGCTCCAAGCCAAGCTTTCCTGAC
GGAATGTTAATTCTCGTTGACCCTGAGCAGGCTGTTGAGCCAGGTGATTTCTGCATAGCCAGACTTGGGG
GTGATGAGTTTACCTTCAAGAAACTGATCAGGGATAGCGGTCAGGTGTTTTTACAACCACTAAACCCACA
GTACCCAATGATCCCATGCAATGAGAGTTGTTCCGTTGTGGGGAAAGTTATCGCTAGTCAGTGGCCTGAA
GAGACGTTTGGCGCTGCAAACGACGAAAACTACGCTTTAGTAGCTTAATAACACTGATAGTGCTAGTGTA
GATCACTACTAGAGCCAGGCATCAAATAAAACGAAAGGCTCAGTCGAAAGACTGGGCCTTTCGTTTTATC
TGTTGTTTGTCGGTGAACGCTCTCTACTAGAGTCACACTGGCTCACCTTCGGGTGGGCCTTTCTGCGTTT
ATATACTAGTAGCGGCCGCTGCAGTCCGGCAAAAAAACGGGCAAGGTGTCACCACCCTGCCCTTTTTCTT
TAAAACCGAAAAGATTACTTCGCGTTATGCAGGCTTCCTCGCTCACTGACTCGCTGCGCTCGGTCGTTCG
GCTGCGGCGAGCGGTATCAGCTCACTCAAAGGCGGTAATCTCGAGGTTACATTGTCGATCTGTTCATGGT
GAACAGCTTTAAATGCACCAAAAACTCGTAAAAGCTCTGATGTATCTATCTTTTTTACACCGTTTTCATC
TGTGCATATGGACAGTTTTCCCTTTGATATCTAACGGTGAACAGTTGTTCTACTTTTGTTTGTTAGTCTT
GATGCTTCACTGATAGATACAAGAGCCATAAGAACCTCAGATCCTTCCGTATTTAGCCAGTATGTTCTCT
AGTGTGGTTCGTTGTTTTTGCGTGAGCCATGAGAACGAACCATTGAGATCATGCTTACTTTGCATGTCAC
TCAAAAATTTTGCCTCAAAACTGGTGAGCTGAATTTTTGCAGTTAAAGCATCGTGTAGTGTTTTTCTTAG
TCCGTTACGTAGGTAGGAATCTGATGTAATGGTTGTTGGTATTTTGTCACCATTCATTTTTATCTGGTTG
TTCTCAAGTTCGGTTACGAGATCCATTTGTCTATCTAGTTCAACTTGGAAAATCAACGTATCAGTCGGGC
GGCCTCGCTTATCAACCACCAATTTCATATTGCTGTAAGTGTTTAAATCTTTACTTATTGGTTTCAAAAC
CCATTGGTTAAGCCTTTTAAACTCATGGTAGTTATTTTCAAGCATTAACATGAACTTAAATTCATCAAGG
CTAATCTCTATATTTGCCTTGTGAGTTTTCTTTTGTGTTAGTTCTTTTAATAACCACTCATAAATCCTCA
TAGAGTATTTGTTTTCAAAAGACTTAACATGTTCCAGATTATATTTTATGAATTTTTTTAACTGGAAAAG
ATAAGGCAATATCTCTTCACTAAAAACTAATTCTAATTTTTCGCTTGAGAACTTGGCATAGTTTGTCCAC
TGGAAAATCTCAAAGCCTTTAACCAAAGGATTCCTGATTTCCACAGTTCTCGTCATCAGCTCTCTGGTTG
CTTTAGCTAATACACCATAAGCATTTTCCCTACTGATGTTCATCATCTGAGCGTATTGGTTATAAGTGAA
CGATACCGTCCGTTCTTTCCTTGTAGGGTTTTCAATCGTGGGGTTGAGTAGTGCCACACAGCATAAAATT
AGCTTGGTTTCATGCTCCGTTAAGTCATAGCGACTAATCGCTAGTTCATTTGCTTTGAAAACAACTAATT
CAGACATACATCTCAATTGGTCTAGGTGATTTTAATCACTATACCAATTGAGATGGGCTAGTCAATGATA
ATTACATGTCCTTTTCCTTTGAGTTGTGGGTATCTGTAAATTCTGCTAGACCTTTGCTGGAAAACTTGTA
AATTCTGCTAGACCCTCTGTAAATTCCGCTAGACCTTTGTGTGTTTTTTTTGTTTATATTCAAGTGGTTA
TAATTTATAGAATAAAGAAAGAATAAAAAAAGATAAAAAGAATAGATCCCAGCCCTGTGTATAACTCACT
ACTTTAGTCAGTTCCGCAGTATTACAAAAGGATGTCGCAAACGCTGTTTGCTCCTCTACAAAACAGACCT
TAAAACCCTAAAGGCTTAAGTAGCACCCTCGCAAGCTCGGGCAAATCGCTGAATATTCCTTTTGTCTCCG
ACCATCAGGCACCTGAGTCGCTGTCTTTTTCGTGACATTCAGTTCGCTGCGCTCACGGCTCTGGCAGTGA
ATGGGGGTAAATGGCACTACAGGCGCCTTTTATGGATTCATGCAAGGAAACTACCCATAATACAAGAAAA
GCCCGTCACGGGCTTCTCAGGGCGTTTTATGGCGGGTCTGCTATGTGGTGCTATCTGACTTTTTGCTGTT
CAGCAGTTCCTGCCCTCTGATTTTCCAGTCTGACCACTTCGGATTATCCCGTGACAGGTCATTCAGACTG
GCTAATGCACCCAGTAAGGCAGCGGTATCATCAACAGGCTTACCCGTCTTACTGTCCCTAGTGCTTGGAT
TCTCACCAATAAAAAACGCCCGGCGGCAACCGAGCGTTCTGAACAAATCCAGATGGAGTTCTGAGGTCAT
TACTGGATCTATCAACAGGAGTCCAAGCGAGCTCGTAAACTTGGTCTGACAGTTACCAATGCTTAATCAG
TGAGGCACCTATCTCAGCGATCTGTCTATTTCGTTCATCCATAGTTGCCTGACTCCCCGTCGTGTAGATA
ACTACGATACGGGAGGGCTTACCATCTGGCCCCAGTGCTGCAATGATACCGCGAGACCCACGCTCACCGG
CTCCAGATTTATCAGCAATAAACCAGCCAGCCGGAAGGGCCGAGCGCAGAAGTGGTCCTGCAACTTTATC
CGCCTCCATCCAGTCTATTAATTGTTGCCGGGAAGCTAGAGTAAGTAGTTCGCCAGTTAATAGTTTGCGC
AACGTTGTTGCCATTGCTACAGGCATCGTGGTGTCACGCTCGTCGTTTGGTATGGCTTCATTCAGCTCCG
GTTCCCAACGATCAAGGCGAGTTACATGATCCCCCATGTTGTGCAAAAAAGCGGTTAGCTCCTTCGGTCC
TCCGATCGTTGTCAGAAGTAAGTTGGCCGCAGTGTTATCACTCATGGTTATGGCAGCACTGCATAATTCT
CTTACTGTCATGCCATCCGTAAGATGCTTTTCTGTGACTGGTGAGTACTCAACCAAGTCATTCTGAGAAT
AGTGTATGCGGCGACCGAGTTGCTCTTGCCCGGCGTCAATACGGGATAATACCGCGCCACATAGCAGAAC
TTTAAAAGTGCTCATCATTGGAAAACGTTCTTCGGGGCGAAAACTCTCAAGGATCTTACCGCTGTTGAGA
TCCAGTTCGATGTAACCCACTCGTGCACCCAACTGATCTTCAGCATCTTTTACTTTCACCAGCGTTTCTG
GGTGAGCAAAAACAGGAAGGCAAAATGCCGCAAAAAAGGGAATAAGGGCGACACGGAAATGTTGAATACT
CATACTCTTCCTTTTTCAATATTATTGAAGCATTTATCAGGGTTATTGTCTCATGAGCGGATACATATTT
GAATGTATTTAGAAAAATAAACAAATAGGGGTTCCGCGCACATTTCCCATGGTGCCACCTGACGTCTAAG
AAACCATTATTATCATGACATTAACCTATAAAAATAGGCGTATCACGAGGCAGAATTTCAGATAAAAAAA
ATCCTTAGCTTTCGCTAAGGATGATTTCTGGAATTCGCGGCCGCTTCTAGAG
