>Addgene plasmid #31392 | pJT106b | addgene partial sequence | sequence record 37689 | Amp-R 5'-ATAATACCGCGCCACATAGC-3'
TTTCACCAGCGTTTCTGGGTGAGCAAAAACAGGAAGGCAAAATGCCGCAAAAAAGGGAATAAGGGCGACA
CGGAAATGTTGAATACTCATACTCTTCCTTTTTCAATATTATTGAAGCATTTATCANGGTTATTGTCTCA
TGAGCGGATACATATTTGAATGTATTTAGAAAAATAAACAAATAGGGGTTCCGCGCACATTTCCCATGGT
GCCACCTGACGTCTAANAAACCATTATTATCATGACATTAACCTATAAAAATAGGCGTATCACGAGGCAG
AATTTCAGATAAAAAAAATCCTTAGCTTTCGCTAAGGATGATTTCTGGAATTCGCGGCCGCTTCTAGAGT
AAGCACCTGTAGGATCGT
