>Addgene plasmid #31392 | pJT106b | addgene partial sequence | sequence record 38384 | LacZ-R 5'-GACAGTATCGGCCTCAGGAA-3'
GCACGCTTCTGGTGCCGGAAACCAGGCAAAGCGCCATTCGCCATTCAGGCTGCGCAACTGTCTGGGAAGG
GCGATCGGTGCGGGCCTCTTCGCTATTACGCCAGCTGGCGAAAGGGGGATGTGCTGCAAGGCGATTAAGT
TGGGTAACGCCAGGGTTTTCCCAGTCACGACGTTGTAAAACGACGGGATCTATCATCTCTAGTATTTCTC
CTCTTTCTCCAGTATATCACCGCCAGAGGTAAAATAGTCAACACGCACGGTGTTATTCGACTATAACACA
CCATTTTCTTGTTGTCAACCTGTACGATCCTACAGGTGCTTACTCTAGAAGCGGCCGCGAATTCCAGAAA
TCATCCTTAGCGAAAGCTAAGGATTTTTTTTATCTGAAATTCTGCCTCGTGATACGCCTATTTTTATAGG
TTAATGTCATGATAATAATGGTTTCTTAGACGTCAGGTGGCACCATGGGAAATGTGCGCGGAACCCCTAT
TTGTTTATTTTTCTAAATACATTCAAATATGTATCCGCTCATGAGACAATAACCCTGATAAATGCTTCAA
TAATATTGAAAAAGGAAGAGTATGAGTATTCAACATTTCCGTGTCGCCCTTATTCCCTTTTTTGCGGCAT
TTTGCCTTCCTGTTTTTGCTCACCCAGAAACGCTGGTGAAAGTAAAAGATGCTGAAGATCAGTTGGGTGC
ACGAGTGGGTTACATCGAACTGGATCTCAACAGCGGTAAGATCCTTGAGAGTTTTCGCCCCGAAGAACGT
TTTCCAATGATGAGCACTTTTAAAGTTCTGCTATGTGGCGCGGTATTATCCCGTATTGACGCCGGGCAAG
AGCAACTCGGTCGCCGCATACACTATTCTCAGAATGACTTGGTTGAGTA
